>Addgene plasmid #221967 | CO1 alphaDdCBE A2 | addgene full sequence | sequence record 438467 | Addgene NGS Result
GACGGATCGGGAGATCTCCCGATCCCCTATGGTGCACTCTCAGTACAATCTGCTCTGATGCCGCATAGTT
AAGCCAGTATCTGCTCCCTGCTTGTGTGTTGGAGGTCGCTGAGTAGTGCGCGAGCAAAATTTAAGCTACA
ACAAGGCAAGGCTTGACCGACAATTGCATGAAGAATCTGCTTAGGGTTAGGCGTTTTGCGCTGCTTCGCG
ATGTACGGGCCAGATATACGCGTTGACATTGATTATTGACTAGTTATTAATAGTAATCAATTACGGGGTC
ATTAGTTCATAGCCCATATATGGAGTTCCGCGTTACATAACTTACGGTAAATGGCCCGCCTGGCTGACCG
CCCAACGACCCCCGCCCATTGACGTCAATAATGACGTATGTTCCCATAGTAACGCCAATAGGGACTTTCC
ATTGACGTCAATGGGTGGAGTATTTACGGTAAACTGCCCACTTGGCAGTACATCAAGTGTATCATATGCC
AAGTACGCCCCCTATTGACGTCAATGACGGTAAATGGCCCGCCTGGCATTATGCCCAGTACATGACCTTA
TGGGACTTTCCTACTTGGCAGTACATCTACGTATTAGTCATCGCTATTACCATGGTGATGCGGTTTTGGC
AGTACATCAATGGGCGTGGATAGCGGTTTGACTCACGGGGATTTCCAAGTCTCCACCCCATTGACGTCAA
TGGGAGTTTGTTTTGGCACCAAAATCAACGGGACTTTCCAAAATGTCGTAACAACTCCGCCCCATTGACG
CAAATGGGCGGTAGGCGTGTACGGTGGGAGGTCTATATAAGCAGAGCTCTCTGGCTAACTAGAGAACCCA
CTGCTTACTGGCTTATCGAAATTAATACGACTCACTATAGGGAGACCCAAGCTGGCTAGCACCATGGCCT
CCGTTCTGACCCCGCTGCTGCTGCGTGGCCTGACCGGCTCCGCTCGTCGTCTGCCAGTTCCGCGTGCGAA
AATCCATTCCCTGGACTACAAAGACCATGACGGTGATTATAAAGATCATGACATCGATTACAAGGATGAC
GATGACAAGATGGACATCGCGGATCTGCGTACCCTGGGTTACAGCCAGCAGCAGCAGGAGAAGATCAAGC
CAAAGGTGCGCAGCACCGTGGCCCAGCACCATGAAGCTCTGGTGGGTCACGGCTTCACCCACGCGCACAT
CGTGGCTCTGAGCCAGCACCCAGCCGCGCTGGGTACCGTGGCCGTGAAATATCAGGACATGATTGCTGCC
CTGCCAGAGGCTACCCATGAAGCGATTGTGGGTGTGGGCAAGAGAGGAGCCGGTGCTCGTGCGCTGGAGG
CCCTGCTGACCGTGGCCGGTGAACTGCGTGGCCCGCCGCTGCAGCTGGATACCGGCCAGCTGCTGAAAAT
CGCGAAACGTGGCGGTGTGACCGCTGTGGAAGCTGTGCATGCCTGGCGTAATGCTCTGACCGGTGCCCCC
CTGAACCTGACCCCGGACCAAGTGGTGGCTATCGCCAGCAACAATGGCGGCAAGCAAGCGCTCGAAACGG
TGCAGCGGCTGTTGCCGGTGCTGTGCCAGGACCATGGCCTGACCCCGGACCAAGTGGTGGCTATCGCCAG
CAACAATGGCGGCAAGCAAGCGCTCGAAACGGTGCAGCGGCTGTTGCCGGTGCTGTGCCAGGACCATGGC
CTGACCCCGGACCAAGTGGTGGCTATCGCCAGCAACGGTGGCGGCAAGCAAGCGCTCGAAACGGTGCAGC
GGCTGTTGCCGGTGCTGTGCCAGGACCATGGCCTGACCCCGGACCAAGTGGTGGCTATCGCCAGCAACAA
TGGCGGCAAGCAAGCGCTCGAAACGGTGCAGCGGCTGTTGCCGGTGCTGTGCCAGGACCATGGCCTGACC
CCGGACCAAGTGGTGGCTATCGCCAGCAACGGTGGCGGCAAGCAAGCGCTCGAAACGGTGCAGCGGCTGT
TGCCGGTGCTGTGCCAGGACCATGGCCTGACCCCGGACCAAGTGGTGGCTATCGCCAGCAACGGTGGCGG
CAAGCAAGCGCTCGAAACGGTGCAGCGGCTGTTGCCGGTGCTGTGCCAGGACCATGGCCTGACCCCGGAC
CAAGTGGTGGCTATCGCCAGCAACAATGGCGGCAAGCAAGCGCTCGAAACGGTGCAGCGGCTGTTGCCGG
TGCTGTGCCAGGACCATGGCCTCACACCCGATCAGGTCGTGGCTATCGCCAGCAACAATGGCGGCAAGCA
AGCGCTCGAAACGGTGCAGCGGCTGTTGCCGGTGCTGTGCCAGGACCATGGCCTGACCCCGGACCAAGTG
GTGGCTATCGCCAGCAACGGTGGCGGCAAGCAAGCGCTCGAAACGGTGCAGCGGCTGTTGCCGGTGCTGT
GCCAGGACCATGGCCTGACCCCGGACCAAGTGGTGGCTATCGCCAGCAACATTGGCGGCAAGCAAGCGCT
CGAAACGGTGCAGCGGCTGTTGCCGGTGCTGTGCCAGGACCATGGCCTGACCCCGGACCAAGTGGTGGCT
ATCGCCAGCAACGGTGGCGGCAAGCAAGCGCTCGAAACGGTGCAGCGGCTGTTGCCGGTGCTGTGCCAGG
ACCATGGCCTGACCCCGGACCAAGTGGTGGCTATCGCCAGCAACATTGGCGGCAAGCAAGCGCTCGAAAC
GGTGCAGCGGCTGTTGCCGGTGCTGTGCCAGGACCATGGCCTGACCCCGGACCAAGTGGTGGCTATCGCC
AGCAACAATGGCGGCAAGCAAGCGCTCGAAACGGTGCAGCGGCTGTTGCCGGTGCTGTGCCAGGACCATG
GCCTGACCCCGGACCAAGTGGTGGCTATCGCCAGCAACATTGGCGGCAAGCAAGCGCTCGAAACGGTGCA
GCGGCTGTTGCCGGTGCTGTGCCAGGACCATGGCCTGACCCCGGACCAAGTGGTGGCTATCGCCAGCAAC
ATTGGCGGCAAGCAAGCGCTCGAAAGCATTGTGGCCCAGCTGAGCCGGCCTGATCCGGCGTTGGCCGCGT
TGACCAACGATCACCTGGTGGCCCTGGCCTGCCTGGGCGGTCGTCCGGCCCTGGATGCGGTGAAGAAAGG
CCTGGGTGGATCCGGCAGCTACGCCCTGGGTCCGTATCAGATTAGCGCCCCGCAGCTGCCAGCTTACAAT
GGTCAGACCGTGGGTACCTTCTACTATGTGAACGACGCGGGCGGTCTGGAGAGCAAGGTGTTTAGCAGCG
GCGGTCCAACCCCGTACCCAAACTATGCCAATGCCGGTCATGTGGAGGGTCAGAGCGCCCTGTTCATGCG
TGATAACGGCATCAGCGAGGGTCTGGTGTTCCACAACAACCCGGAAGGCACCTGCGGTTTTTGCGTGAAC
ATGACCGAGACCCTGCTGCCGGAAAACGCGAAAATGACCGTGGTGCCGCCGGAAGGTTCTGGCGGCTCAA
CTAATCTGAGCGACATCATTGAGAAGGAGACTGGGAAACAGCTGGTCATTCAGGAGTCCATCCTGATGCT
GCCTGAGGAGGTGGAGGAAGTGATCGGCAACAAGCCAGAGTCTGACATCCTGGTGCACACCGCCTACGAC
GAGTCCACAGATGAGAATGTGATGCTGCTGACCTCTGACGCCCCCGAGTATAAGCCTTGGGCCCTGGTCA
TCCAGGATTCTAACGGCGAGAATAAGATCAAGATGCTGTGATAAGGGGTCTTTGTCCTCTGTACTGTCTC
TCTCCTTGCCCCTAACCCAAAAAGCTTCATTTTTCTGTGTAGGCTGCACAAGAGCCTTGATTGAAGATAT
ATTCTTTCTGAACAGTATTTAAGGTTTCCAATAAAATGTACACCCCTCAGAACTTCTGAGGCGGAAAGAA
CCAGCTGGGGCTCTAGGGGGTATCCCC
[124 nt withheld, positions 3878-4001]
C
[91 nt withheld, positions 4003-4093]
A
[49 nt withheld, positions 4095-4143]
CCTTTGACGTTGGAGTCCACGTTCTTT
[37 nt withheld, positions 4171-4207]
ACCCTATCTCGGTCTATTCTTTTGATTTATAAGGGATTTTGCCGATTTCGGCCTATTGGTTAAAAAATGA
GCTGATTTAACAAAAATTTAACGCGAATTAATTCTGTGGAATGTGTGTCAGTTAGGGTGTGGAAAGTCCC
CAGGCTCCCCAGCAGGCAGAAGTATGCAAAGCATGCATCTCAATTAGTCAGCAACCAGGTGTGGAAAGTC
CCCAGGCTCCCCAGCAGGCAGAAGTATGCAAAGCATGCATCTCAATTAGTCAGCAACCATAGTCCCGCCC
CTAACTCCGCCCATCCCGCCCCTAACTCCGCCCAGTTCCGCCCATTCTCCGCCCCATGGCTGACTAATTT
TTTTTATTTATGCAGAGGCCGAGGCCGCCTCTGCCTCTGAGCTATTCCAGAAGTAGTGAGGAGGCTTTTT
TGGAGGCCTAGGCTTTTGCAAAAAGCTCCCGGGAGCTTGTATATCCATTTTCGGATCTGATCAGCACGTG
TTGACAATTAATCATCGGCATAGTATATCGGCATAGTATAATACGACAAGGTGAGGAACTAAACCATGGC
CAAGCCTTTGTCTCAAGAAGAATCCACCCTCATTGAAAGAGCAACGGCTACAATCAACAGCATCCCCATC
TCTGAAGACTACAGCGTCGCCAGCGCAGCTCTCTCTAGCGACGGCCGCATCTTCACTGGTGTCAATGTAT
ATCATTTTACTGGGGGACCTTGTGCAGAACTCGTGGTGCTGGGCACTGCTGCTGCTGCGGCAGCTGGCAA
CCTGACTTGTATCGTCGCGATCGGAAATGAGAACAGGGGCATCTTGAGCCCCTGCGGACGGTGCCGACAG
GTGCTTCTCGATCTGCATCCTGGGATCAAAGCCATAGTGAAGGACAGTGATGGACAGCCGACGGCAGTTG
GGATTCGTGAATTGCTGCCCTCTGGTTATGTGTGGGAGGGCTAAGCACTTCGTGGCCGAGGAGCAGGACT
GACACGTGCTACGAGATTTCGATTCCACCGCCGCCTTCTATGAAAGGTTGGGCTTCGGAATCGTTTTCCG
GGACGCCGGCTGGATGATCCTCCAGCGCGGGGATCTCATGCTGGAGTTCTTCGCCCACCCCAACTTGTTT
ATTGCAGCTTATAATGGTTACAAATAAAGCAATAGCATCACAAATTTCACAAATAAAGCATTTTTTTCAC
TGCATTCTAGTTGTGGTTTGTCCAAACTCATCAATGTATCTTATCATGTCTGTATACCGTCGACCTCTAG
CTAGAGCTTGGCGTAATCATGGTCATAGCTGTTTCCTGTGTGAAATTGTTATCCGCTCACAATTCCACAC
AACATACGAGCCGGAAGCATAAAGTGTAAAGCCTGGGGTGCCTAATGAGTGAGCTAACTCACATTAATTG
CGTTGCGCTCACTGCCCGCTTTCCAGTCGGGAAACCTGTCGTGCCAGCTGCATTAATGAATCGGCCAACG
CGCGGGGAGAGGCGGTTTGCGTATTGGGCGCTCTTCCGCTTCCTCGCTCACTGACTCGCTGCGCTCGGTC
GTTCGGCTGCGGCGAGCGGTATCAGCTCACTCAAAGGCGGTAATACGGTTATCCACAGAATCAGGGGATA
ACGCAGGAAAGAACATGTGAGCAAAAGGCCAGCAAAAGGCCAGGAACCGTAAAAAGGCCGCGTTGCTGGC
GTTTTTCCATAGGCTCCGCCCCCCTGACGAGCATCACAAAAATCGACGCTCAAGTCAGAGGTGGCGAAAC
CCGACAGGACTATAAAGATACCAGGCGTTTCCCCCTGGAAGCTCCCTCGTGCGCTCTCCTGTTCCGACCC
TGCCGCTTACCGGATACCTGTCCGCCTTTCTCCCTTCGGGAAGCGTGGCGCTTTCTCATAGCTCACGCTG
TAGGTATCTCAGTTCGGTGTAGGTCGTTCGCTCCAAGCTGGGCTGTGTGCACGAACCCCCCGTTCAGCCC
GACCGCTGCGCCTTATCCGGTAACTATCGTCTTGAGTCCAACCCGGTAAGACACGACTTATCGCCACTGG
CAGCAGCCACTGGTAACAGGATTAGCAGAGCGAGGTATGTAGGCGGTGCTACAGAGTTCTTGAAGTGGTG
GCCTAACTACGGCTACACTAGAAGAACAGTATTTGGTATCTGCGCTCTGCTGAAGCCAGTTACCTTCGGA
AAAAGAGTTGGTAGCTCTTGATCCGGCAAACAAACCACCGCTGGTAGCGGTGGTTTTTTTGTTTGCAAGC
AGCAGATTACGCGCAGAAAAAAAGGATCTCAAGAAGATCCTTTGATCTTTTCTACGGGGTCTGACGCTCA
GTGGAACGAAAACTCACGTTAAGGGATTTTGGTCATGAGATTATCAAAAAGGATCTTCACCTAGATCCTT
TTAAATTAAAAATGAAGTTTTAAATCAATCTAAAGTATATATGAGTAAACTTGGTCTGACAGTTACCAAT
GTTTAATCAGTGAGGCACCTATCTCAGCGATCTGTCTATTTCGTTCATCCATAGTTGCCTGACTCCCCGT
CGTGTAGATAACTACGATACGGGAGGGCTTACCATCTGGCCCCAGTGCTGCAATGATACCGCGAGACCCA
CGCTCACCGGCTCCAGATTTATCAGCAATAAACCAGCCAGCCGGAAGGGCCGAGCGCAGAAGTGGTCCTG
CAACTTTATCCGCCTCCATCCAGTCTATTAATTGTTGCCGGGAAGCTAGAGTAAGTAGTTCGCCAGTTAA
TAGTTTGCGCAACGTTGTTGCCATTGCTACAGGCATCGTGGTGTCACGCTCGTCGTTTGGTATGGCTTCA
TTCAGCTCCGGTTCCCAACGATCAAGGCGAGTTACATGATCCCCCATGTTGTGCAAAAAAGCGGTTAGCT
CCTTCGGTCCTCCGATCGTTGTCAGAAGTAAGTTGGCCGCAGTGTTATCACTCATGGTTATGGCAGCACT
GCATAATTCTCTTACTGTCATGCCATCCGTAAGATGCTTTTCTGTGACTGGTGAGTACTCAACCAAGTCA
TTCTGAGAATAGTGTATGCGGCGACCGAGTTGCTCTTGCCCGGCGTCAATACGGGATAATACCGCGCCAC
ATAGCAGAACTTTAAAAGTGCTCATCATTGGAAAACGTTCTTCGGGGCGAAAACTCTCAAGGATCTTACC
GCTGTTGAGATCCAGTTCGATGTAACCCACTCGTGCACCCAACTGATCTTCAGCATCTTTTACTTTCACC
AGCGTTTCTGGGTGAGCAAAAACAGGAAGGCAAAATGCCGCAAAAAAGGGAATAAGGGCGACACGGAAAT
GTTGAATACTCATACTCTTCCTTTTTCAATATTATTGAAGCATTTATCAGGGTTATTGTCTCATGAGCGG
ATACATATTTGAATGTATTTAGAAAAATAAACAAATAGGGGTTCCGCGCACATTTCCCCGAAAAGTGCCA
CCTGACGTC
Features (pLannotate 1.2.2; 26 found; start..end, strand, type, name):
     28..80      -  misc_feature   bom (fragment): basis of mobility region from pBR322
    235..614     +  enhancer       CMV enhancer: human cytomegalovirus immediate early enhancer
    615..818     +  promoter       CMV promoter: human cytomegalovirus (CMV) immediate early promoter
    814..847     +  LTR            5' LTR (truncated) (fragment): truncated 5' long terminal repeat (LTR) from HIV-1
    863..881     +  promoter       T7 promoter: promoter for bacteriophage T7 RNA polymerase
    910..993     +  CDS            COX8A (fragment): COX8A_HUMAN - Also known as COX8, COX8L. Experimental evidence at protein level: Swiss-Prot protein existence level 1. Component of the cytochrome c oxidase, the last enzyme in the mitochondrial electron transport chain which drives oxidative phosphorylation. The respiratory chain contains 3 multisubunit complexes succinate dehydrogenase (complex II, CII), ubiquinol- cytochrome c oxidoreductase (cytochrome b-c1 complex, complex III, CIII) and cytochrome c oxidase (complex IV, CIV), that cooperate to transfer electrons derived from NADH and succinate to molecular oxygen, creating an electrochem
    994..1059    +  CDS            3xFLAG: three tandem FLAG® epitope tags, followed by an enterokinase cleavage site
   1072..1578    +  CDS            avrBs3 (fragment): AVRB3_XANEU - Experimental evidence at protein level: Swiss-Prot protein existence level 1. Avirulence protein. Acts as a transcription factor in C.annuum plants. In susceptible plants lacking the Bs3 resistance gene induces expression of a number of genes, including genes homologous to a family of auxin-induced genes, alpha-expansin genes, pectate lyase, anthocyanidin glucoside rhamnosyl transferase and at least one transcription factor, UPA20. Their expression leads to plant hypertrophy in mesophyll cells, probably mainly mediated by UPA20 (PubMed:17962565). In resistant plants induces the h
   2965..3084    +  CDS            avrBs3 (fragment): AVRB3_XANEU - Experimental evidence at protein level: Swiss-Prot protein existence level 1. Avirulence protein. Acts as a transcription factor in C.annuum plants. In susceptible plants lacking the Bs3 resistance gene induces expression of a number of genes, including genes homologous to a family of auxin-induced genes, alpha-expansin genes, pectate lyase, anthocyanidin glucoside rhamnosyl transferase and at least one transcription factor, UPA20. Their expression leads to plant hypertrophy in mesophyll cells, probably mainly mediated by UPA20 (PubMed:17962565). In resistant plants induces the h
   3085..3420    +  CDS            dddA (fragment): DDDA_BURC1 - Experimental evidence at protein level: Swiss-Prot protein existence level 1. Toxic component of a toxin-immunity protein module, which functions as a cellular contact-dependent growth inhibition (CDI) system. CDI modules allow bacteria to communicate with and inhibit the growth of closely related neighboring bacteria in a contact-dependent fashion. Bacteria that have this module inhibit or kill bacteria without it, giving them a growth advantage. Probably specifically inhibited by cognate immunity protein DddI (Probable). The C-terminal 163 residue fragment has double-stranded DN
   3430..3678    +  CDS            UGI: UNGI_BPPB2 - Experimental evidence at protein level: Swiss-Prot protein existence level 1. This protein binds specifically and reversibly to the host uracil-DNA glycosylase, preventing removal of uracil residues from PBS2 DNA by the host uracil-excision repair system. From Bacillus phage PBS2 (Bacteriophage PBS2).
   3836..3857    +  promoter       SV40 promoter (fragment): SV40 enhancer and early promoter
   3878..4306    +  rep_origin     f1 ori (sequence partly withheld): f1 bacteriophage origin of replication; arrow indicates direction of (+) strand synthesis
   4320..4649    +  promoter       SV40 promoter: SV40 enhancer and early promoter
   4697..4744    +  promoter       EM7 promoter: synthetic bacterial promoter&nbsp
   4763..5161    +  CDS            BSD: blasticidin S deaminase; Aspergillus terreus BSD; confers resistance to blasticidin
   5162..5189    +  CDS            BleoR (fragment): antibiotic-binding protein; Sh ble from Streptoalloteichus hindustanus; confers resistance to bleomycin, phleomycin, and Zeocin™
   5199..5324    +  CDS            ble (fragment): BLE_KLEPN - Experimental evidence at protein level: Swiss-Prot protein existence level 1. Binding protein with a strong affinity to the bleomycin family of antibiotics. Binds to CL990; an antimitotic-antibiotic compound. From Klebsiella pneumoniae.
   5319..5440    +  polyA_signal   SV40 poly(A) signal: SV40 polyadenylation signal
   5513..5529    -  protein_bind   lac operator: The lac repressor binds to the lac operator to inhibit transcription in E. coli. This inhibition can be relieved by adding lactose or isopropyl-β-D-thiogalactopyranoside (IPTG). lac repressor encoded by lacI
   5537..5567    -  promoter       lac promoter: promoter for the E. coli lac operon
   5582..5603    -  protein_bind   CAP binding site: CAP binding activates transcription in the presence of cAMP. E. coli catabolite activator protein
   5616..5708    -  CDS            lacI (fragment): lac repressor; lacI; The lac repressor binds to the lac operator to inhibit transcription in E. coli. This inhibition can be relieved by adding lactose or isopropyl-β-D-thiogalactopyranoside (IPTG).
   5891..6479    -  rep_origin     ori: high-copy-number ColE1/pMB1/pBR322/pUC origin of replication
   6650..7510    -  CDS            AmpR: β-lactamase; bla; confers resistance to ampicillin, carbenicillin, and related antibiotics
   7511..7615    -  promoter       AmpR promoter: bla
