[The description below was written by a language model from this plasmid's Addgene catalogue record and pLannotate feature annotations shown in this document.]
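Description:
CO1 alphaDdCBE A2 is a mammalian expression plasmid on a pCMV backbone that encodes one arm of a TALE-based mitochondrial cytosine base editor (an "alphaDdCBE") directed at the mitochondrial CO1 gene. It is maintained in E. coli through a high-copy ColE1/pUC-type origin and an ampicillin resistance gene, and it also carries an f1 origin. For selection in mammalian cells, an SV40 promoter (with an adjacent bacterial EM7 promoter) drives a blasticidin S deaminase cassette ending in an SV40 polyadenylation signal. Short bleomycin-resistance fragments annotated after BSD appear to be backbone remnants.

The payload is a single synthetic fusion protein expressed from the CMV enhancer/promoter, with a T7 promoter just upstream of the coding region. It begins with the COX8A mitochondrial targeting sequence, which directs import into the matrix, followed by a 3xFLAG tag for detection. Next come a TALE N-terminal domain derived from AvrBs3 and listed with Q231R, W232G and S233A substitutions (the "alphaN" variant), the CO1 A2 repeat array that specifies the DNA target, and the TALE C-terminal domain. The repeat array falls in an unannotated gap of the feature table. It was assembled by Golden Gate cloning between BsmBI sites that are retained. Fused downstream are the 1397N split half of the DddA double-stranded DNA cytidine deaminase toxin domain and a uracil glycosylase inhibitor, which protects the deaminated product from excision repair. An ATP5B 3'UTR is recorded as following the coding sequence.

Because the DddAtox half is inactive alone, the plasmid is presumably co-delivered with a partner arm carrying the complementary half. Binding of both arms at adjacent sites would reconstitute deaminase activity and install C-to-T edits in mitochondrial DNA.
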