Addgene plasmid #221967: CO1 alphaDdCBE A2
Purpose: Expresses mitochondrial cytosine base editor arm in mammalian cells
Depositing lab: Stephen Ekker. Depositing organization: Mayo Foundation for Medical Education and Research. Publication: Unconstrained Precision Mitochondrial Genome Editing with alphaDdCBEs. Castillo SR, Simone BW, Clark KJ, Devaux P, Ekker SC. Hum Gene Ther. 2024 Sep 24. doi: 10.1089/hum.2024.073. PubMed 39212664.
Backbone
  Vector backbone: pCMV
  Backbone size w/o insert (bp): 4717
  Vector type: Mammalian Expression, CRISPR
  Selectable markers: Blasticidin
Growth in bacteria
  Bacterial resistance: Ampicillin, 100 μg/mL
  Growth temperature: 30°C
  Growth strain: NEB Stable
  Copy number: High Copy
Gene/Insert
  Gene/Insert name: COX8A MTS-3xFLAG-TALE NT-alphaN-CO1 TALE A2 repeats-TALE CTD-DddAtox 1397N-UGI-ATP5B 3'UTR
  Species: Synthetic
  Insert size (bp): 2929
  Mutation: TALE: Q231R, W232G, S233A
  Promoter: CMV
  Tag / fusion protein: 3xFLAG (N terminal on backbone)
  Cloning method: Golden Gate
  Sequencing primers: 5′ T7; 3′ ACACCCGCCGCGCTTAATGC
Terms and licenses: Academic/Nonprofit Terms; Industry Terms: Not Available to Industry
Depositor comments: 5' Cloning Site: BsmBI (Not Destroyed), 3' Cloning Site: BsmBI (Not Destroyed). Please visit https://www.biorxiv.org/content/10.1101/2024.05.13.593977v1 for bioRxiv preprint.
How to cite: CO1 alphaDdCBE A2 was a gift from Stephen Ekker (Addgene plasmid # 221967 ; http://n2t.net/addgene:221967 ; RRID:Addgene_221967)
