>Addgene plasmid #221967 | CO1 alphaDdCBE A2 | depositor partial sequence | sequence record 434641 | Partial
ATGGCCTCCGTTCTGACCCCGCTGCTGCTGCGTGGCCTGACCGGCTCCGCTCGTCGTCTGCCAGTTCCGC
GTGCGAAAATCCATTCCCTGGACTACAAAGACCATGACGGTGATTATAAAGATCATGACATCGATTACAA
GGATGACGATGACAAGATGGACATCGCGGATCTGCGTACCCTGGGTTACAGCCAGCAGCAGCAGGAGAAG
ATCAAGCCAAAGGTGCGCAGCACCGTGGCCCAGCACCATGAAGCTCTGGTGGGTCACGGCTTCACCCACG
CGCACATCGTGGCTCTGAGCCAGCACCCAGCCGCGCTGGGTACCGTGGCCGTGAAATATCAGGACATGAT
TGCTGCCCTGCCAGAGGCTACCCATGAAGCGATTGTGGGTGTGGGCAAGAGAGGAGCCGGTGCTCGTGCG
CTGGAGGCCCTGCTGACCGTGGCCGGTGAACTGCGTGGCCCGCCGCTGCAGCTGGATACCGGCCAGCTGC
TGAAAATCGCGAAACGTGGCGGTGTGACCGCTGTGGAAGCTGTGCATGCCTGGCGTAATGCTCTGACCGG
TGCCCCCCTGAACCTGACCCCGGACCAAGTGGTGGCTATCGCCAGCAACAATGGCGGCAAGCAAGCGCTC
GAAACGGTGCAGCGGCTGTTGCCGGTGCTGTGCCAGGACCATGGCCTGACCCCGGACCAAGTGGTGGCTA
TCGCCAGCAACAATGGCGGCAAGCAAGCGCTCGAAACGGTGCAGCGGCTGTTGCCGGTGCTGTGCCAGGA
CCATGGCCTGACCCCGGACCAAGTGGTGGCTATCGCCAGCAACGGTGGCGGCAAGCAAGCGCTCGAAACG
GTGCAGCGGCTGTTGCCGGTGCTGTGCCAGGACCATGGCCTGACCCCGGACCAAGTGGTGGCTATCGCCA
GCAACAATGGCGGCAAGCAAGCGCTCGAAACGGTGCAGCGGCTGTTGCCGGTGCTGTGCCAGGACCATGG
CCTGACCCCGGACCAAGTGGTGGCTATCGCCAGCAACGGTGGCGGCAAGCAAGCGCTCGAAACGGTGCAG
CGGCTGTTGCCGGTGCTGTGCCAGGACCATGGCCTGACCCCGGACCAAGTGGTGGCTATCGCCAGCAACG
GTGGCGGCAAGCAAGCGCTCGAAACGGTGCAGCGGCTGTTGCCGGTGCTGTGCCAGGACCATGGCCTGAC
CCCGGACCAAGTGGTGGCTATCGCCAGCAACAATGGCGGCAAGCAAGCGCTCGAAACGGTGCAGCGGCTG
TTGCCGGTGCTGTGCCAGGACCATGGCCTCACACCCGATCAGGTCGTGGCTATCGCCAGCAACAATGGCG
GCAAGCAAGCGCTCGAAACGGTGCAGCGGCTGTTGCCGGTGCTGTGCCAGGACCATGGCCTGACCCCGGA
CCAAGTGGTGGCTATCGCCAGCAACGGTGGCGGCAAGCAAGCGCTCGAAACGGTGCAGCGGCTGTTGCCG
GTGCTGTGCCAGGACCATGGCCTGACCCCGGACCAAGTGGTGGCTATCGCCAGCAACATTGGCGGCAAGC
AAGCGCTCGAAACGGTGCAGCGGCTGTTGCCGGTGCTGTGCCAGGACCATGGCCTGACCCCGGACCAAGT
GGTGGCTATCGCCAGCAACGGTGGCGGCAAGCAAGCGCTCGAAACGGTGCAGCGGCTGTTGCCGGTGCTG
TGCCAGGACCATGGCCTGACCCCGGACCAAGTGGTGGCTATCGCCAGCAACATTGGCGGCAAGCAAGCGC
TCGAAACGGTGCAGCGGCTGTTGCCGGTGCTGTGCCAGGACCATGGCCTGACCCCGGACCAAGTGGTGGC
TATCGCCAGCAACAATGGCGGCAAGCAAGCGCTCGAAACGGTGCAGCGGCTGTTGCCGGTGCTGTGCCAG
GACCATGGCCTGACCCCGGACCAAGTGGTGGCTATCGCCAGCAACATTGGCGGCAAGCAAGCGCTCGAAA
CGGTGCAGCGGCTGTTGCCGGTGCTGTGCCAGGACCATGGCCTGACCCCGGACCAAGTGGTGGCTATCGC
CAGCAACATTGGCGGCAAGCAAGCGCTCGAAAGCATTGTGGCCCAGCTGAGCCGGCCTGATCCGGCGTTG
GCCGCGTTGACCAACGATCACCTGGTGGCCCTGGCCTGCCTGGGCGGTCGTCCGGCCCTGGATGCGGTGA
AGAAAGGCCTGGGTGGATCCGGCAGCTACGCCCTGGGTCCGTATCAGATTAGCGCCCCGCAGCTGCCAGC
TTACAATGGTCAGACCGTGGGTACCTTCTACTATGTGAACGACGCGGGCGGTCTGGAGAGCAAGGTGTTT
AGCAGCGGCGGTCCAACCCCGTACCCAAACTATGCCAATGCCGGTCATGTGGAGGGTCAGAGCGCCCTGT
TCATGCGTGATAACGGCATCAGCGAGGGTCTGGTGTTCCACAACAACCCGGAAGGCACCTGCGGTTTTTG
CGTGAACATGACCGAGACCCTGCTGCCGGAAAACGCGAAAATGACCGTGGTGCCGCCGGAAGGTTCTGGC
GGCTCAACTAATCTGAGCGACATCATTGAGAAGGAGACTGGGAAACAGCTGGTCATTCAGGAGTCCATCC
TGATGCTGCCTGAGGAGGTGGAGGAAGTGATCGGCAACAAGCCAGAGTCTGACATCCTGGTGCACACCGC
CTACGACGAGTCCACAGATGAGAATGTGATGCTGCTGACCTCTGACGCCCCCGAGTATAAGCCTTGGGCC
CTGGTCATCCAGGATTCTAACGGCGAGAATAAGATCAAGATGCTGTGATAAGGGGTCTTTGTCCTCTGTA
CTGTCTCTCTCCTTGCCCCTAACCCAAAAAGCTTCATTTTTCTGTGTAGGCTGCACAAGAGCCTTGATTG
AAGATATATTCTTTCTGAACAGTATTTAAGGTTTCCAATAAAATGTACACCCCTCAGAA
